>Addgene plasmid #22883 | pRSVBneoT | depositor full sequence | sequence record 10492 | Author sequence
GGGCGAATTCGAGCTCACCGCGGTGGCGGCCGCTCTAGAACTAGTGGATCGATCCCCCTATGGTGCACTC
TCAGTACAATCTGCTCTGATGCCGCATAGTTAAGCCAGTATCTGCTCCCTGCTTGTGTGTTGGAGGTCGC
TGAGTAGTGCGCGAGCAAAATTTAAGCTACAACAAGGCAAGGCTTGACCGACAATTGCATGAAGAATCTG
CTTAGGGTTAGGCGTTTTGCGCTGCTTCGCGATGTACGGGCCAGATATACGCGTATCTGAGGGGACTAGG
GTGTGTTTAGGCGAAAAGCGGGGCTTCGGTTGTACGCGGTTAGGAGTCCCCTCAGGATATAGTAGTTTCG
CTTTTGCATAGGGAGGGGGAAATGTAGTCTTATGCAATACTCTTGTAGTCTTGCAACATGGTAACGATGA
GTTAGCAACATGCCTTACAAGGAGAGAAAAAGCACCGTGCATGCCGATTGGTGGAAGTAAGGTGGTACGA
TCGTGCCTTATTAGGAAGGCAACAGACGGGTCTGACATGGATTGGACGAACCACTGAATTCCGCATTGCA
GAGATATTGTATTTAAGTGCCTAGCTCGATACAATAAACGCCATTTGACCATTCACCACATTGGTGTGCA
CCTCCAAGCTTATCGATACCGTCGACCTCGAGGGGGGGCCCGGTACCCCCTAGGCTTTTGCAAAAAGCTT
TGCAAAGATGGATAAAGTTTTAAACAGAGAGGAATCTTTGCAGCTAATGGACCTTCTAGGTCTTGAAAGG
AGTGCCTGGGGGAATATTCCTCTGATGAGAAAGGCATATTTAAAAAAATGCAAGGAGTTTCATCCTGATA
AAGGAGGAGATGAAGAAAAAATGAAGAAAATGAATACTCTGTACAAGAAAATGGAAGATGGAGTAAAATA
TGCTCATCAACCTGACTTTGGAGGCTTCTGGGATGCAACTGAGGTATTTGCTTCTTCCTTAAATCCTGGT
GTTGATGCAATGTACTGCAAACAATGGCCTGAGTGTGCAAAGAAAATGTCTGCTAACTGCATATGCTTGC
TGTGCTTACTGAGGATGAAGCATGAAAATAGAAAATTATACAGGAAAGATCCACTTGTGTGGGTTGATTG
CTACTGCTTCGATTGCTTTAGAATGTGGTTTGGACTTGATCTTTGTGAAGGAACCTTACTTCTGTGGTGT
GACATAATTGGACAAACTACCTACAGAGATTTAAAGCTCTAAGGTAAATATAAAATTTTTAAGTGTATAA
TGTGTTAAACTACTGATTCTAATTGTTTGTGTATTTTAGATTCCAACCTATGGAACTGATGAATGGGAGC
AGTGGTGGAATGCCTTTAATGAGGAAAACCTGTTTTGCTCAGAAGAAATGCCATCTAGTGATGATGAGGC
TACTGCTGACTCTCAACATTCTACTCCTCCAAAAAAGAAGAGAAAGGTAGAAGACCCCAAGGACTTTCCT
TCAGAATTGCTAAGTTTTTTGAGTCATGCTGTGTTTAGTAATAGAACTCTTGCTTGCTTTGCTATTTACA
CCACAAAGGAAAAAGCTGCACTGCTATACAAGAAAATTATGGAAAAATATTCTGTAACCTTTATAAGTAG
GCATAACAGTTATAATCATAACATACTGTTTTTTCTTACTCCACACAGGCATAGAGTGTCTGCTATTAAT
AACTATGCTCAAAAATTGTGTACCTTTAGCTTTTTAATTTGTAAAGGGGTTAATAAGGAATATTTGATGT
ATAGTGCCTTGACTAGAGATCCATTTTCTGTTATTGAGGAAAGTTTGCCAGGTGGGTTAAAGGAGCATGA
TTTTAATCCAGAAGAAGCAGAGGAAACTAAACAAGTGTCCTGGAAGCTTGTAACAGAGTATGCAATGGAA
ACAAAATGTGATGATGTGTTGTTATTGCTTGGGATGTACTTGGAATTTCAGTACAGTTTTGAAATGTGTT
TAAAATGTATTAAAAAAGAACAGCCCAGCCACTATAAGTACCATGAAAAGCATTATGCAAATGCTGCTAT
ATTTGCTGACAGCAAAAACCAAAAAACCATATGCCAACAGGCTGTTGATACTGTTTTAGCTAAAAAGCGG
GTTGATAGCCTACAATTAACTAGAGAACAAATGTTAACAAACAGATTTAATGATCTTTTGGATAGGATGG
ATATAATGTTTGGTTCTACAGGCTCTGCTGACATAGAAGAATGGATGGCTGGAGTTGCTTGGCTACACTG
TTTGTTGCCCAAAATGGATTCAGTGGTGTATGACTTTTTAAAATGCATGGTGTACAACATTCCTAAAAAA
AGATACTGGCTGTTTAAAGGACCAATTGATAGTGGTAAAACTACATTAGCAGCTGCTTTGCTTGAATTAT
GTGGGGGGAAAGCTTTAAATGTTAATTTGCCCTTGGACAGGCTGAACTTTGAGCTAGGAGTAGCTATTGA
CCAGTTTTTAGTAGTTTTTGAGGATGTAAAGGGCACTGGAGGGGAGTCCAGAGATTTGCCTTCAGGTCAG
GGAATTAATAACCTGGACAATTTAAGGGATTATTTGGATGGCAGTGTTAAGGTAAACTTAGAAAAGAAAC
ACCTAAATAAAAGAACTCAAATATTTCCCCCTGGAATAGTCACCATGAATGAGTACAGTGTGCCTAAAAC
ACTGCAGGCCAGATTTGTAAAACAAATAGATTTTAGGCCCAAAGATTATTTAAAGCATTGCCTGGAACGC
AGTGAGTTTTTGTTAGAAAAGAGAATAATTCAAAGTGGCATTGCTTTGCTTCTTATGTTAATTTGGTACA
GACCTGTGGCTGAGTTTGCTCAAAGTATTCAGAGCAGAATTGTGGAGTGGAAAGAGAGATTGGACAAAGA
GTTTAGTTTGTCAGTGTATCAAAAAATGAAGTTTAATGTGGCTATGGGAATTGGAGTTTTAGATTGGCTA
AGAAACAGTGATGATGATGATGAAGACAGCCAGGAAAATGCTGATAAAAATGAAGATGGTGGGGAGAAGA
ACATGGAAGACTCAGGGCATGAAACAGGCATTGATTCACAGTCCCAAGGCTCATTTCAGGCCCCTCAGTC
CTCACAGTCTGTTCATGATCATAATCAGCCATACCACATTTGTAGAGGTTTTACTTGCTTTAAAAAACCT
CCCACACCTCCCCCTGAACCTGAAACATAAAATGAATGCAATTGTTGTTGTTAACTTGTTTATTGCAGCT
TATAATGGTTACAAATAAAGCAATAGCATCACAAATTTCACAAATAAAGCATTTTTTTCACTGCATTCTA
GTTGTGGTTTGTCCAAACTCATCAATGTATCTTATCATGTCTGGATCCTCTAGAGTCGACCTGCAGGCAT
GCAAGCTTGAGTATTCTATAGTGTCACCTAAATAGCTTGGCGTAATCATGGTCATAGCTGTTTCCTGTGT
GAAATTGTTATCCGCTCACAATTCCACACAACATACGAGCCGGAAGCATAAAGTGTAAAGCCTGGGGTGC
CTAATGAGTGAGCTAACTCACATTAATTGCGTTGCGCTCACTGCCCGCTTTCCAGTCGGGAAACCTGTCG
TGCCAGCTGCATTAATGAATCGGCCAACGCGCGGGGAGAGGCGGTTTGCGTATTGGGCGCTCTTCCGCTT
CCTCGCTCACTGACTCGCTGCGCTCGGTCGTTCGGCTGCGGCGAGCGGTATCAGCTCACTCAAAGGCGGT
AATACGGTTATCCACAGAATCAGGGGATAACGCAGGAAAGAACATGTGAGCAAAAGGCCAGCAAAAGGCC
AGGAACCGTAAAAAGGCCGCGTTGCTGGCGTTTTTCCATAGGCTCCGCCCCCCTGACGAGCATCACAAAA
ATCGACGCTCAAGTCAGAGGTGGCGAAACCCGACAGGACTATAAAGATACCAGGCGTTTCCCCCTGGAAG
CTCCCTCGTGCGCTCTCCTGTTCCGACCCTGCCGCTTACCGGATACCTGTCCGCCTTTCTCCCTTCGGGA
AGCGTGGCGCTTTCTCATAGCTCACGCTGTAGGTATCTCAGTTCGGTGTAGGTCGTTCGCTCCAAGCTGG
GCTGTGTGCACGAACCCCCCGTTCAGCCCGACCGCTGCGCCTTATCCGGTAACTATCGTCTTGAGTCCAA
CCCGGTAAGACACGACTTATCGCCACTGGCAGCAGCCACTGGTAACAGGATTAGCAGAGCGAGGTATGTA
GGCGGTGCTACAGAGTTCTTGAAGTGGTGGCCTAACTACGGCTACACTAGAAGAACAGTATTTGGTATCT
GCGCTCTGCTGAAGCCAGTTACCTTCGGAAAAAGAGTTGGTAGCTCTTGATCCGGCAAACAAACCACCGC
TGGTAGCGGTGGTTTTTTTGTTTGCAAGCAGCAGATTACGCGCAGAAAAAAAGGATCTCAAGAAGATCCT
TTGATCTTTTCTACGGGGTCTGACGCTCAGTGGAACGAAAACTCACGTTAAGGGATTTTGGTCATGAGAT
TATCAAAAAGGATCTTCACCTAGATCCTTTTAAATTAAAAATGAAGTTTTAAATCAATCTAAAGTATATA
TGAGTAAACTTGGTCTGACAGTTACCAATGCTTAATCAGTGAGGCACCTATCTCAGCGATCTGTCTATTT
CGTTCATCCATAGTTGCCTGACTCCCCGTCGTGTAGATAACTACGATACGGGAGGGCTTACCATCTGGCC
CCAGTGCTGCAATGATACCGCGAGACCCACGCTCACCGGCTCCAGATTTATCAGCAATAAACCAGCCAGC
CGGAAGGGCCGAGCGCAGAAGTGGTCCTGCAACTTTATCCGCCTCCATCCAGTCTATTAATTGTTGCCGG
GAAGCTAGAGTAAGTAGTTCGCCAGTTAATAGTTTGCGCAACGTTGTTGCCATTGCTACAGGCATCGTGG
TGTCACGCTCGTCGTTTGGTATGGCTTCATTCAGCTCCGGTTCCCAACGATCAAGGCGAGTTACATGATC
CCCCATGTTGTGCAAAAAAGCGGTTAGCTCCTTCGGTCCTCCGATCGTTGTCAGAAGTAAGTTGGCCGCA
GTGTTATCACTCATGGTTATGGCAGCACTGCATAATTCTCTTACTGTCATGCCATCCGTAAGATGCTTTT
CTGTGACTGGTGAGTACTCAACCAAGTCATTCTGAGAATAGTGTATGCGGCGACCGAGTTGCTCTTGCCC
GGCGTCAATACGGGATAATACCGCGCCACATAGCAGAACTTTAAAAGTGCTCATCATTGGAAAACGTTCT
TCGGGGCGAAAACTCTCAAGGATCTTACCGCTGTTGAGATCCAGTTCGATGTAACCCACTCGTGCACCCA
ACTGATCTTCAGCATCTTTTACTTTCACCAGCGTTTCTGGGTGAGCAAAAACAGGAAGGCAAAATGCCGC
AAAAAAGGGAATAAGGGCGACACGGAAATGTTGAATACTCATACTCTTCCTTTTTCAATATTATTGAAGC
ATTTATCAGGGTTATTGTCTCATGAGCGGATACATATTTGAATGTATTTAGAAAAATAAACAAATAGGGG
TTCCGCGCACATTTCCCCGAAAAGTGCCACCTGACGTCTAAGAAACCATTATTATCATGACATTAACCTA
TAAAAATAGGCGTATCACGAGGCCCTTTCGTCTCGCGCGTTTCGGTGATGACGGTGAAAACCTCTGACAC
ATGCAGCTCCCGGAGACGGTCACAGCTTGTCTGTAAGCGGATGCCGGGAGCAGACAAGCCCGTCAGGGCG
CGTCAGCGGGTGTTGGCGGGTGTCGGGGCTGGCTTAACTATGCGGCATCAGAGCAGATTGTACTGAGAGT
GCACCATATGCGGTGTGAAATACCGCACAGATGCGTAAGGAGAAAATACCGCATCAGGCGCCATTCGCCA
TTCAGGCTACGCAACTGTTGGGAAGGGCGATCGGTGCGGGCCTCTTCGCTATTACGCCAGCTGGCGAAGG
GGGGATGTGCTGCAAGGCGATTAAGTTGGGTAACGCCAGGGTTTTCCCAGTCACGACGTTGTAAAACGAC
GGCCAGGGCCAGTGAATTCTCGAGCAGTGTGGTTTTGCAAGAGGAAGCAAAAAGCCTCTCCACCCAGGCC
TGGAATGTTTCCACCCAATGTCGAGCAGTGTGGTTTTGCAAGAGGAAGCAAAAAGCCTCTCCACCCAGGC
CTGGAATGTTTCCACCCAATGTCGAGCAAACCCCGCCCAGCGTCTTGTCATTGGCGAATTCGAACACGCA
GATGCAGTCGGGGCGGCGCGGTCCCAGGTCCACTTCGCATATTAAGGTGACGCGTGTGGCCTCGAACACC
GAGCGACCCTGCAGCCAATATGGGATCGGCCATTGAACAAGATGGATTGCACGCAGGTTCTCCGGCCGCT
TGGGTGGAGAGGCTATTCGGCTATGACTGGGCACAACAGACAATCGGCTGCTCTGATGCCGCCGTGTTCC
GGCTGTCAGCGCAGGGGCGCCCGGTTCTTTTTGTCAAGACCGACCTGTCCGGTGCCCTGAATGAACTGCA
GGACGAGGCAGCGCGGCTATCGTGGCTGGCCACGACGGGCGTTCCTTGCGCAGCTGTGCTCGACGTTGTC
ACTGAAGCGGGAAGGGACTGGCTGCTATTGGGCGAAGTGCCGGGGCAGGATCTCCTGTCATCTCACCTTG
CTCCTGCCGAGAAAGTATCCATCATGGCTGATGCAATGCGGCGGCTGCATACGCTTGATCCGGCTACCTG
CCCATTCGACCACCAAGCGAAACATCGCATCGAGCGAGCACGTACTCGGATGGAAGCCGGTCTTGTCGAT
CAGGATGATCTGGACGAAGAGCATCAGGGGCTCGCGCCAGCCGAACTGTTCGCCAGGCTCAAGGCGCGCA
TGCCCGACGGCGAGGATCTCGTCGTGACCCATGGCGATGCCTGCTTGCCGAATATCATGGTGGAAAATGG
CCGCTTTTCTGGATTCATCGACTGTGGCCGGCTGGGTGTGGCGGACCGCTATCAGGACATAGCGTTGGCT
ACCCGTGATATTGCTGAAGAGCTTGGCGGCGAATGGGCTGACCGCTTCCTCGTGCTTTACGGTATCGCCG
CTCCCGATTCGCAGCGCATCGCCTTCTATCGCCTTCTTGACGAGTTCTTCTGAGGGGATCGGCAATAAAA
AGACAGAATAAAACGCACGGGTGTTGGGTCGTTTGTTCGGATCTATGCGGTGTGAAATACCGCACAGATG
CGTAAGGAGAAAATACCGCATCAGGAAATTGTAAGCGTTAATATTTTGTTAAAATTCGCGTTAAATTTTT
GTTAAATCAGCTCATTTTTTAACCAATAGGCCGAAATCGGCAAAATCCCTTATAAATCAAAAGAATAGAC
CGAGATAGGGT
[37 nt withheld, positions 7362-7398]
AAAGAACGTGGACTCCAACGTCAAAGG
[49 nt withheld, positions 7426-7474]
T
[91 nt withheld, positions 7476-7566]
G
[124 nt withheld, positions 7568-7691]
CCATTCGCCATTCAGGCTGCGCAACTGTTGGGAAGGGCGATCGGTGCGGGCCTCTTCGCTATTACGCCAG
CTGGCGAAAGGGGGATGTGCTGCAAGGCGATTAAGTTGGGTAACGCCAGGGTTTTCCCAGTCACGACGTT
GTAAAACGACGGCCAGTGAATTGTAATACGACTCACTATA
Features (pLannotate 1.2.2; 27 found; start..end, strand, type, name):
     16..50      +  misc_feature   MCS (fragment): pBluescript multiple cloning site
     59..111     -  misc_feature   bom (fragment): basis of mobility region from pBR322
    242..335     +  ncRNA          Retro dr1: Accession: RF00214 - Retrovirus direct repeat 1 (dr1)
    371..632     +  promoter       RSV promoter: Rous sarcoma virus enhancer/promoter
    635..677     +  misc_feature   MCS (fragment): pBluescript multiple cloning site
    679..699     +  promoter       SRα promoter (fragment): hybrid promoter consisting of the SV40 early promoter plus part of the long terminal repeat of human T-lymphotrophic virus 1
    708..3180    +  CDS            large T antigen: SV40 (simian virus 40) large T antigen
   3203..3337    +  polyA_signal   SV40 poly(A) signal: SV40 polyadenylation signal
   3333..3368    +  misc_feature   MCS (fragment): pUC18/19 multiple cloning site
   3375..3393    -  promoter       SP6 promoter: promoter for bacteriophage SP6 RNA polymerase
   3435..3451    -  protein_bind   lac operator: The lac repressor binds to the lac operator to inhibit transcription in E. coli. This inhibition can be relieved by adding lactose or isopropyl-β-D-thiogalactopyranoside (IPTG). lac repressor encoded by lacI
   3459..3489    -  promoter       lac promoter: promoter for the E. coli lac operon
   3504..3525    -  protein_bind   CAP binding site: CAP binding activates transcription in the presence of cAMP. E. coli catabolite activator protein
   3538..3630    -  CDS            lacI (fragment): lac repressor; lacI; The lac repressor binds to the lac operator to inhibit transcription in E. coli. This inhibition can be relieved by adding lactose or isopropyl-β-D-thiogalactopyranoside (IPTG).
   3813..4401    -  rep_origin     ori: high-copy-number ColE1/pMB1/pBR322/pUC origin of replication
   4572..5432    -  CDS            AmpR: β-lactamase; bla; confers resistance to ampicillin, carbenicillin, and related antibiotics
   5433..5537    -  promoter       AmpR promoter: bla
   5632..5667    +  CDS            rop (fragment): Rop protein, which maintains plasmids at low copy number; rop
   5769..5868    +  misc_feature   bom (fragment): basis of mobility region from pBR322
   5874..6026    -  CDS            lacZα (fragment): LacZα fragment of β-galactosidase; lacZ fragment
   6187..6315    +  promoter       HSV TK promoter (fragment): herpes simplex virus thymidine kinase promoter
   6320..7123    +  CDS            NeoR/KanR: aminoglycoside phosphotransferase from Tn5; aph(3')-II (or nptII); confers resistance to neomycin, kanamycin, and G418 (Geneticin®)
   7130..7178    +  polyA_signal   HSV TK poly(A) signal: herpes simplex virus thymidine kinase polyadenylation signal (Cole and Stacy, 1985)
   7184..7235    +  misc_feature   bom (fragment): basis of mobility region from pBR322
   7263..7691    -  rep_origin     f1 ori (sequence partly withheld): f1 bacteriophage origin of replication; arrow indicates direction of (+) strand synthesis
   7695..7852    -  CDS            lacZα (fragment): LacZα fragment of β-galactosidase; lacZ fragment
   7855..2       +  promoter       T7 promoter (across the origin): promoter for bacteriophage T7 RNA polymerase
