[The description below was written by a language model from this plasmid's Addgene catalogue record and pLannotate feature annotations shown in this document.]
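Description:
pRSVBneoT is a mammalian expression plasmid built on the pGEM3zf(+) phagemid backbone that carries the early region of simian virus 40 (SV40). The roughly 2.7 kb SV40 insert was introduced by restriction cloning (the 5′ StuI junction was destroyed, the 3′ BamHI site retained) and sits downstream of the Rous sarcoma virus enhancer/promoter, which drives its transcription in mammalian cells. The annotation marks the large T antigen coding region across nearly the whole insert, followed by the SV40 polyadenylation signal. Because the catalogue describes the insert as the viral early region rather than a cDNA, it would be expected to allow the alternative splicing that also yields small t antigen, although the feature table labels only large T. The short "SRα promoter" hit just upstream of the coding region is a small fragment match, most likely reflecting residual SV40 early sequence rather than a functional second promoter.

For selection in mammalian cells, the plasmid contains a neomycin phosphotransferase cassette, which the depositor attributes to pMCneo(PolyA). In it, NeoR is expressed from an HSV thymidine kinase promoter fragment and terminated by the HSV TK poly(A) signal, conferring G418 resistance and enabling isolation of stable transfectants. In E. coli the plasmid is maintained through a high-copy ColE1/pUC-type origin and ampicillin resistance. Backbone remnants include the f1 origin for single-stranded DNA production, flanking T7 and SP6 promoters, lac regulatory elements and interrupted lacZα fragments. The associated publication concerns the amino-terminal transforming region of the SV40 T antigens acting as a J domain, consistent with use of this construct as a source of wild-type T antigen in transformation and related functional studies.
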