Addgene plasmid #22883: pRSVBneoT
Depositing lab: James Pipas. Depositing organization: University of Pittsburgh (University, School of Medicine, and Cancer Institute). Publication: The amino-terminal transforming region of simian virus 40 large T and small t antigens functions as a J domain. Srinivasan A, McClellan AJ, Vartikar J, Marks I, Cantalupo P, Li Y, Whyte P, Rundell K, Brodsky JL, Pipas JM. Mol Cell Biol. 1997 Aug . 17(8):4761-73. PubMed 9234732.
Backbone
  Vector backbone: pGEM3zf(+)
  Backbone size w/o insert (bp): 5200
  Vector type: Mammalian Expression
  Selectable markers: Neomycin (select with G418)
Growth in bacteria
  Bacterial resistance: Ampicillin, 100 μg/mL
  Growth temperature: 37°C
  Growth strain: DH5alpha
  Copy number: Unknown
Gene/Insert
  Gene/Insert name: Early region SV40
  Species: SV40
  Insert size (bp): 2658
  Cloning method: Restriction Enzyme; 5′ cloning site StuI (destroyed during cloning); 3′ cloning site BamHI (not destroyed)
  Sequencing primers: 5′ n/a
Terms and licenses: Academic/Nonprofit Terms; Industry Terms: Not Available to Industry
Depositor comments: This plasmid was made more than 20 years ago. The vector (pGEM3zf(+)) originated from Promega while the cassette (pMCneo(PolyA)) from Stratagene
How to cite: pRSVBneoT was a gift from James Pipas (Addgene plasmid # 22883 ; http://n2t.net/addgene:22883 ; RRID:Addgene_22883)
