>Addgene plasmid #22883 | pRSVBneoT | addgene partial sequence | sequence record 28739 | 22883 with SP6
CTCTGAGGACCAGACATGATAAGATACATTGATGAGTTTGGACAAACCACAACTAGAATGCAGTGAAAAA
AATGCTTTATTTGTGAAATTTGTGATGCTATTGCTTTATTTGTAACCATTATAAGCTGCAATAAACAAGT
TAACAACAACAATTGCATTCATTTTATGTTTCAGGTTCAGGGGGAGGTGTGGGAGGTTTTTTAAAGCAAG
TAAAACCTCTACAAATGTGGTATGGCTGATTATGATCATGAACAGACTGTGAGGACTGAGGGGCCTGAAA
TGAGCCTTGGGACTGTGAATCAATGCCTGTTTCATGCCCTGAGTCTTCCATGTTCTTCTCCCCACCATCT
TCATTTTTATCAGCATTTTCCTGGCTGTCTTCATCATCATCATCACTGTTTCTTAGCCAATCTAAAACTC
CAATTCCCATAGCCACATTAAACTTCATTTTTTGATACACTGACAAACTAAACTCTTTGTCCAATCTCTC
TTTCCACTCCACAATTCTGCTCTGAATACTTTGAGCAAACTCAGCCACAGGTCTGTACCAAATTAACATA
AGAAGCAAAGCAATGCCACTTTGAATTATTCTCTTTTCTAACAAAAACTCACTGCGTTCCAGGCAATGCT
TTAAATAATCTTTGGGCCTAAAATCTATTTGTTTTACAAATCTGGCCTGCAGTGTTTTAGGCACACTGTA
CTCATTCATGGTGACTATTCCAGGGGGAAATATTTGAGTTCTTTTATTTAGGTGTTTCTTTTCTAAGTTT
ACCTTAACACTGCCATCCAAATAATCCCTTAAATTGTCCAGGTTATTAATTCCCTGACCTGAAGGCAAAT
CTCTGGACTCCCCTCCAGTG
